>Addgene plasmid #126188 | pBbS13c-RFP | addgene full sequence | sequence record 247781 | Addgene NGS Result
GACGTCTTGACAGCTAGCTCAGTCCTAGGTACTGTGCTAGCAGGTTTAATCGAATTCAAAAGATCTTTTA
AGAAGGAGATATACATATGGCGAGTAGCGAAGACGTTATCAAAGAGTTCATGCGTTTCAAAGTTCGTATG
GAAGGTTCCGTTAACGGTCACGAGTTCGAAATCGAAGGTGAAGGTGAAGGTCGTCCGTACGAAGGTACCC
AGACCGCTAAACTGAAAGTTACCAAAGGTGGTCCGCTGCCGTTCGCTTGGGACATCCTGTCCCCGCAGTT
CCAGTACGGTTCCAAAGCTTACGTTAAACACCCGGCTGACATCCCGGACTACCTGAAACTGTCCTTCCCG
GAAGGTTTCAAATGGGAACGTGTTATGAACTTCGAAGACGGTGGTGTTGTTACCGTTACCCAGGACTCCT
CCCTGCAAGACGGTGAGTTCATCTACAAAGTTAAACTGCGTGGTACCAACTTCCCGTCCGACGGTCCGGT
TATGCAGAAAAAAACCATGGGTTGGGAAGCTTCCACCGAACGTATGTACCCGGAAGACGGTGCTCTGAAA
GGTGAAATCAAAATGCGTCTGAAACTGAAAGACGGTGGTCACTACGACGCTGAAGTTAAAACCACCTACA
TGGCTAAAAAACCGGTTCAGCTGCCGGGTGCTTACAAAACCGACATCAAACTGGACATCACCTCCCACAA
CGAAGACTACACCATCGTTGAACAGTACGAACGTGCTGAAGGTCGTCACTCCACCGGTGCTTAAGGATCC
AAACTCGAGTAAGGATCTCCAGGCATCAAATAAAACGAAAGGCTCAGTCGAAAGACTGGGCCTTTCGTTT
TATCTGTTGTTTGTCGGTGAACGCTCTCTACTAGAGTCACACTGGCTCACCTTCGGGTGGGCCTTTCTGC
GTTTATACCTAGGGTACGGGTTTTGCTGCCCGCAAACGGGCTGTTCTGGTGTTGCTAGTTTGTTATCAGA
ATCGCAGATCCGGCTTCAGCCGGTTTGCCGGCTGAAAGCGCTATTTCTTCCAGAATTGCCATGATTTTTT
CCCCACGGGAGGCGTCACTGGCTCCCGTGTTGTCGGCAGCTTTGATTCGATAAGCAGCATCGCCTGTTTC
AGGCTGTCTATGTGTGACTGTTGAGCTGTAACAAGTTGTCTCAGGTGTTCAATTTCATGTTCTAGTTGCT
TTGTTTTACTGGTTTCACCTGTTCTATTAGGTGTTACATGCTGTTCATCTGTTACATTGTCGATCTGTTC
ATGGTGAACAGCTTTGAATGCACCAAAAACTCGTAAAAGCTCTGATGTATCTATCTTTTTTACACCGTTT
TCATCTGTGCATATGGACAGTTTTCCCTTTGATATGTAACGGTGAACAGTTGTTCTACTTTTGTTTGTTA
GTCTTGATGCTTCACTGATAGATACAAGAGCCATAAGAACCTCAGATCCTTCCGTATTTAGCCAGTATGT
TCTCTAGTGTGGTTCGTTGTTTTTGCGTGAGCCATGAGAACGAACCATTGAGATCATACTTACTTTGCAT
GTCACTCAAAAATTTTGCCTCAAAACTGGTGAGCTGAATTTTTGCAGTTAAAGCATCGTGTAGTGTTTTT
CTTAGTCCGTTATGTAGGTAGGAATCTGATGTAATGGTTGTTGGTATTTTGTCACCATTCATTTTTATCT
GGTTGTTCTCAAGTTCGGTTACGAGATCCATTTGTCTATCTAGTTCAACTTGGAAAATCAACGTATCAGT
CGGGCGGCCTCGCTTATCAACCACCAATTTCATATTGCTGTAAGTGTTTAAATCTTTACTTATTGGTTTC
AAAACCCATTGGTTAAGCCTTTTAAACTCATGGTAGTTATTTTCAAGCATTAACATGAACTTAAATTCAT
CAAGGCTAATCTCTATATTTGCCTTGTGAGTTTTCTTTTGTGTTAGTTCTTTTAATAACCACTCATAAAT
CCTCATAGAGTATTTGTTTTCAAAAGACTTAACATGTTCCAGATTATATTTTATGAATTTTTTTAACTGG
AAAAGATAAGGCAATATCTCTTCACTAAAAACTAATTCTAATTTTTCGCTTGAGAACTTGGCATAGTTTG
TCCACTGGAAAATCTCAAAGCCTTTAACCAAAGGATTCCTGATTTCCACAGTTCTCGTCATCAGCTCTCT
GGTTGCTTTAGCTAATACACCATAAGCATTTTCCCTACTGATGTTCATCATCTGAGCGTATTGGTTATAA
GTGAACGATACCGTCCGTTCTTTCCTTGTAGGGTTTTCAATCGTGGGGTTGAGTAGTGCCACACAGCATA
AAATTAGCTTGGTTTCATGCTCCGTTAAGTCATAGCGACTAATCGCTAGTTCATTTGCTTTGAAAACAAC
TAATTCAGACATACATCTCAATTGGTCTAGGTGATTTTAATCACTATACCAATTGAGATGGGCTAGTCAA
TGATAATTACTAGTCCTTTTCCCGGGTGATCTGGGTATCTGTAAATTCTGCTAGACCTTTGCTGGAAAAC
TTGTAAATTCTGCTAGACCCTCTGTAAATTCCGCTAGACCTTTGTGTGTTTTTTTTGTTTATATTCAAGT
GGTTATAATTTATAGAATAAAGAAAGAATAAAAAAAGATAAAAAGAATAGATCCCAGCCCTGTGTATAAC
TCACTACTTTAGTCAGTTCCGCAGTATTACAAAAGGATGTCGCAAACGCTGTTTGCTCCTCTACAAAACA
GACCTTAAAACCCTAAAGGCTTAAGTAGCACCCTCGCAAGCTCGGGCAAATCGCTGAATATTCCTTTTGT
CTCCGACCATCAGGCACCTGAGTCGCTGTCTTTTTCGTGACATTCAGTTCGCTGCGCTCACGGCTCTGGC
AGTGAATGGGGGTAAATGGCACTACAGGCGCCTTTTATGGATTCATGCAAGGAAACTACCCATAATACAA
GAAAAGCCCGTCACGGGCTTCTCAGGGCGTTTTATGGCGGGTCTGCTATGTGGTGCTATCTGACTTTTTG
CTGTTCAGCAGTTCCTGCCCTCTGATTTTCCAGTCTGACCACTTCGGATTATCCCGTGACAGGTCATTCA
GACTGGCTAATGCACCCAGTAAGGCAGCGGTATCATCAACAGGCTTACCCGTCTTACTGTCCCTAGTGCT
TGGATTCTCACCAATAAAAAACGCCCGGCGGCAACCGAGCGTTCTGAACAAATCCAGATGGAGTTCTGAG
GTCATTACTGGATCTATCAACAGGAGTCCAAGCGAGCTCGATATCAAATTACGCCCCGCCCTGCCACTCA
TCGCAGTACTGTTGTAATTCATTAAGCATTCTGCCGACATGGAAGCCATCACAAACGGCATGATGAACCT
GAATCGCCAGCGGCATCAGCACCTTGTCGCCTTGCGTATAATATTTGCCCATGGTGAAAACGGGGGCGAA
GAAGTTGTCCATATTGGCCACGTTTAAATCAAAACTGGTGAAACTCACCCAGGGATTGGCTGAGACGAAA
AACATATTCTCAATAAACCCTTTAGGGAAATAGGCCAGGTTTTCACCGTAACACGCCACATCTTGCGAAT
ATATGTGTAGAAACTGCCGGAAATCGTCGTGGTATTCACTCCAGAGCGATGAAAACGTTTCAGTTTGCTC
ATGGAAAACGGTGTAACAAGGGTGAACACTATCCCATATCACCAGCTCACCGTCTTTCATTGCCATACGA
AATTCCGGATGAGCATTCATCAGGCGGGCAAGAATGTGAATAAAGGCCGGATAAAACTTGTGCTTATTTT
TCTTTACGGTCTTTAAAAAGGCCGTAATATCCAGCTGAACGGTCTGGTTATAGGTACATTGAGCAACTGA
CTGAAATGCCTCAAAATGTTCTTTACGATGCCATTGGGATATATCAACGGTGGTATATCCAGTGATTTTT
TTCTCCATTTTAGCTTCCTTAGCTCCTGAAAATCTCGATAACTCAAAAAATACGCCCGGTAGTGATCTTA
TTTCATTATGGTGAAAGTTGGAACCTCTTACGTGCCGATCAACGTCTCATTTTCGCCAGATATC
Features (pLannotate 1.2.2; 9 found; start..end, strand, type, name):
      7..31      +  promoter       J23119(SpeI) promoter (fragment): bacterial promoter (Registry of Standard Biological Parts BBa J23119) modified to end with an SpeI site
     87..764     +  CDS            mRFP1: monomeric derivative of DsRed (Campbell et al., 2002)
    797..868     +  terminator     rrnB T1 terminator: transcription terminator T1 from the E. coli rrnB gene
    884..911     +  terminator     T7Te terminator: phage T7 early transcription terminator
   1442..2392    -  CDS            Rep101: RepA protein needed for replication with the pSC101 origin; rep101
   2440..2662    -  rep_origin     pSC101 ori: low-copy replication origin that requires the Rep101 protein
   3154..3248    -  terminator     lambda t0 terminator: transcription terminator from phage lambda
   3272..3928    -  CDS            cat: CAT_ECOLX - Experimental evidence at protein level: Swiss-Prot protein existence level 1. This enzyme is an effector of chloramphenicol resistance in bacteria. From Escherichia coli. This protein is used as a marker in many commonly used cloning vectors, such as pACYC184.
   3929..4031    -  promoter       cat promoter: promoter of the E. coli cat gene encoding chloramphenicol acetyltransferase
