[The description below was written by a language model from this plasmid's Addgene catalogue record and pLannotate feature annotations shown in this document.]
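Description:
pBbS13c-RFP is a low-copy bacterial expression plasmid for Escherichia coli built on the BglBrick-compatible pBb vector series, intended for constitutive rather than inducible expression. It replicates from the pSC101 origin, which depends on the plasmid-encoded Rep101 (RepA) protein carried immediately alongside it; this pairing accounts for the low copy number recorded. Selection is by chloramphenicol, conferred by the cat gene (chloramphenicol acetyltransferase) under its native cat promoter and followed by the phage lambda t0 terminator, which insulates the marker from the rest of the plasmid. The sequenced record is about 4.05 kb.

The payload is a 678 bp synthetic RFP coding sequence, annotated as mRFP1, the monomeric DsRed derivative. The catalogue entry gives the promoter as J23102, a member of the Anderson collection of constitutive sigma-70 promoters. The automated annotation instead labels the short upstream element as a fragment of J23119, the consensus promoter from which that family is derived. This is probably a partial match between closely related sequences rather than a real conflict. Transcription of the reporter is stopped by a tandem terminator made up of rrnB T1 and the phage T7 early terminator T7Te. No repressor gene or operator is annotated, consistent with unregulated expression.

In the BglBrick format the RFP serves both as a fluorescent readout of promoter and copy-number strength and as a placeholder that can be exchanged for a gene of interest. The plasmid was deposited with work on a tool for selecting and predicting the behaviour of E. coli expression vectors, where it represents one origin, promoter and marker combination.
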