Addgene plasmid #126188: pBbS13c-RFP
Purpose: Constitutive expression vector for Escherichia coli. BglBrick compatible.
Depositing lab: Nigel Scrutton. Depositing organization: University of Manchester. Publication: SelProm: A Queryable and Predictive Expression Vector Selection Tool for Escherichia coli. Jervis AJ, Carbonell P, Taylor S, Sung R, Dunstan MS, Robinson CJ, Breitling R, Takano E, Scrutton NS. ACS Synth Biol. 2019 Mar 18. doi: 10.1021/acssynbio.8b00399. PubMed 30870592.
Backbone
  Vector backbone: pBb
  Backbone size w/o insert (bp): 3590
  Vector type: Bacterial Expression, Synthetic Biology
Growth in bacteria
  Bacterial resistance: Chloramphenicol, 25 μg/mL
  Growth temperature: 37°C
  Growth strain: DH5alpha
  Growth instructions: Grow bacterial cultures in 20µM Chloramphemicol
  Copy number: Low Copy
Gene/Insert
  Gene/Insert name: RFP
  Species: Synthetic
  Insert size (bp): 678
  Promoter: J23102
  Cloning method: Unknown
  Sequencing primers: 5′ GGTAGTGATCTTATTTCATTATGGTG
Terms and licenses: Academic/Nonprofit Terms; Industry Terms: Not Available to Industry
Depositor comments: Grow bacterial cultures in 20 micromolar Chloramphenicol. Cloning method was In-Fusion.
How to cite: pBbS13c-RFP was a gift from Nigel Scrutton (Addgene plasmid # 126188 ; http://n2t.net/addgene:126188 ; RRID:Addgene_126188)
